>Addgene plasmid #83165 | Hs.KRAS4b G12D/C185S | depositor full sequence | sequence record 158128 | Full Sequence
TTAACGCTAGCATGGATGTTTTCCCAGTCACGACGTTGTAAAACGACGGCCAGTCTTAAAATTCGAGCTC
GGTCCGAGGATCCGAAATAATGATTTTATTTTGACTGATAGTGACCTGTTCGTTGCAACAAATTGATAAG
CAATGCTTTTTTATAATGCCAACTTTGTACAAAAAAGTTGGCACCATGACTGAATATAAACTTGTGGTAG
TTGGAGCTGATGGCGTAGGCAAGAGTGCCTTGACGATACAGCTAATTCAGAATCATTTTGTGGACGAATA
TGATCCAACAATAGAGGATTCCTACAGGAAGCAAGTAGTAATTGATGGAGAAACCTGTCTCTTGGATATT
CTCGACACAGCAGGTCAAGAGGAGTACAGTGCAATGAGGGACCAGTACATGAGGACTGGGGAGGGCTTTC
TTTGTGTATTTGCCATAAATAATACTAAATCATTTGAAGATATTCACCATTATAGAGAACAAATTAAAAG
AGTTAAGGACTCTGAAGATGTACCTATGGTCCTAGTAGGAAATAAATGTGATTTGCCTTCTAGAACAGTA
GACACAAAACAGGCTCAGGACTTAGCAAGAAGTTATGGAATTCCTTTTATTGAAACATCAGCAAAGACAA
GACAGGGTGTTGATGATGCCTTCTATACATTAGTTCGAGAAATTCGAAAACATAAAGAAAAGATGAGCAA
AGATGGTAAAAAGAAGAAAAAGAAGTCAAAGACAAAGTCTGTAATTATGTAATCAACTTTCTTGTACAAA
GTTGGCATTATAGGAAAGCATTGCTTATCAATTTGTTGCAACGAACAGGTCACTATCAGTCAAAATAAAA
TCATTATTTGCATGCAAGCTTAGATCCTCTAGACCAGCCAGGACAGAAATGCCTCGACTTCGCTGCTACC
CAAGGTTGCCGGGTGACGCACACCGTGGAAACGGATGAAGGCACGAACCCAGTGGACATAAGCCTGTTCG
GTTCGTAAGCTGTAATGCAAGTAGCGTATGCGCTCACGCAACTGGTCCAGAACCTTGACCGAACGCAGCG
GTGGTAACGGCGCAGTGGCGGTTTTCATGGCTTGTTATGACTGTTTTTTTGGGGTACAGTCTATGCCTCG
GGCATCCAAGCAGCAAGCGCGTTACGCCGTGGGTCGATGTTTGATGTTATGGAGCAGCAACGATGTTACG
CAGCAGGGCAGTCGCCCTAAAACAAAGTTAAACATTATGAGGGAAGCGGTGATCGCCGAAGTATCGACTC
AACTATCAGAGGTAGTTGGCGTCATCGAGCGCCATCTCGAACCGACGTTGCTGGCCGTACATTTGTACGG
CTCCGCAGTGGATGGCGGCCTGAAGCCACACAGTGATATTGATTTGCTGGTTACGGTGACCGTAAGGCTT
GATGAAACAACGCGGCGAGCTTTGATCAACGACCTTTTGGAAACTTCGGCTTCCCCTGGAGAGAGCGAGA
TTCTCCGCGCTGTAGAAGTCACCATTGTTGTGCACGACGACATCATTCCGTGGCGTTATCCAGCTAAGCG
CGAACTGCAATTTGGAGAATGGCAGCGCAATGACATTCTTGCAGGTATCTTCGAGCCAGCCACGATCGAC
ATTGATCTGGCTATCTTGCTGACAAAAGCAAGAGAACATAGCGTTGCCTTGGTAGGTCCAGCGGCGGAGG
AACTCTTTGATCCGGTTCCTGAACAGGATCTATTTGAGGCGCTAAATGAAACCTTAACGCTATGGAACTC
GCCGCCCGACTGGGCTGGCGATGAGCGAAATGTAGTGCTTACGTTGTCCCGCATTTGGTACAGCGCAGTA
ACCGGCAAAATCGCGCCGAAGGATGTCGCTGCCGACTGGGCAATGGAGCGCCTGCCGGCCCAGTATCAGC
CCGTCATACTTGAAGCTAGACAGGCTTATCTTGGACAAGAAGAAGATCGCTTGGCCTCGCGCGCAGATCA
GTTGGAAGAATTTGTCCACTACGTGAAAGGCGAGATCACCAAGGTAGTCGGCAAATAACCCTCGAGCCAC
CCATGACCAAAATCCCTTAACGTGAGTTACGCGTCGTTCCACTGAGCGTCAGACCCCGTAGAAAAGATCA
AAGGATCTTCTTGAGATCCTTTTTTTCTGCGCGTAATCTGCTGCTTGCAAACAAAAAAACCACCGCTACC
AGCGGTGGTTTGTTTGCCGGATCAAGAGCTACCAACTCTTTTTCCGAAGGTAACTGGCTTCAGCAGAGCG
CAGATACCAAATACTGTCCTTCTAGTGTAGCCGTAGTTAGGCCACCACTTCAAGAACTCTGTAGCACCGC
CTACATACCTCGCTCTGCTAATCCTGTTACCAGTGGCTGCTGCCAGTGGCGATAAGTCGTGTCTTACCGG
GTTGGACTCAAGACGATAGTTACCGGATAAGGCGCAGCGGTCGGGCTGAACGGGGGGTTCGTGCACACAG
CCCAGCTTGGAGCGAACGACCTACACCGAACTGAGATACCTACAGCGTGAGCATTGAGAAAGCGCCACGC
TTCCCGAAGGGAGAAAGGCGGACAGGTATCCGGTAAGCGGCAGGGTCGGAACAGGAGAGCGCACGAGGGA
GCTTCCAGGGGGAAACGCCTGGTATCTTTATAGTCCTGTCGGGTTTCGCCACCTCTGACTTGAGCGTCGA
TTTTTGTGATGCTCGTCAGGGGGGCGGAGCCTATGGAAAAACGCCAGCAACGCGGCCTTTTTACGGTTCC
TGGCCTTTTGCTGGCCTTTTGCTCACATGTTCTTTCCTGCGTTATCCCCTGATTCTGTGGATAACCGTAT
TACCGCCTTTGAGTGAGCTGATACCGCTCGCCGCAGCCGAACGACCGAGCGCAGCGAGTCAGTGAGCGAG
GAAGCGGAAGAGCGCCCAATACGCAAACCGCCTCTCCCCGCGCGTTGGCCGATTCATTAATGCAGCTGGC
ACGACAGGTTTCCCGACTGGAAAGCGGGCAGTGAGCGCAACGCAATTAATACGCGTACCGCTAGCCAGGA
AGAGTTTGTAGAAACGCAAAAAGGCCATCCGTCAGGATGGCCTTCTGCTTAGTTTGATGCCTGGCAGTTT
ATGGCGGGCGTCCTGCCCGCCACCCTCCGGGCCGTTGCTTCACAACGTTCAAATCCGCTCCCGGCGGATT
TGTCCTACTCAGGAGAGCGTTCACCGACAAACAACAGATAAAACGAAAGGCCCAGTCTTCCGACTGAGCC
TTTCGTTTTATTTGATGCCTGGCAGTTCCCTACTCTCGCG
Features (pLannotate 1.2.2; 11 found; start..end, strand, type, name):
     18..54      -  CDS            lacZα (fragment): LacZα fragment of β-galactosidase; lacZ fragment
     85..180     +  protein_bind   attL3: mutant version of attL; recombination site for the Gateway® LR reaction LR Clonase™
    186..752     +  CDS            K-Ras: human small GTPase proto-oncoprotein
    757..850     -  protein_bind   attL2 (fragment): mutant version of attL; recombination site for the Gateway® LR reaction LR Clonase™
    965..988     +  promoter       Pc promoter (fragment): intI1 (promoter lies within the coding sequence); class 1 integron promoter
   1164..1220    +  CDS            GmR (fragment): gentamycin acetyltransferase; aacC1; confers resistance to gentamycin
   1227..2018    +  CDS            SmR: aminoglycoside adenylyltransferase (Murphy, 1985); aadA; confers resistance to spectinomycin and streptomycin
   2111..2699    +  rep_origin     ori: high-copy-number ColE1/pMB1/pBR322/pUC origin of replication
   2882..2974    +  CDS            lacI (fragment): lac repressor; lacI; The lac repressor binds to the lac operator to inhibit transcription in E. coli. This inhibition can be relieved by adding lactose or isopropyl-β-D-thiogalactopyranoside (IPTG).
   3029..3056    -  terminator     rrnB T2 terminator: transcription terminator T2 from the E. coli rrnB gene
   3188..3231    +  terminator     rrnB T1 terminator: Escherichia coli rrnB; transcription terminator T1 from the E. coli rrnB gene
