[The description below was written by a language model from this plasmid's Addgene catalogue record and pLannotate feature annotations shown in this document.]
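Description:
Hs.KRAS4b G12D/C185S is a Gateway entry clone built on the pDonor-255 backbone, carrying the human KRAS4B open reading frame (567 bp, based on the NM_004985.4 reference transcript) in a plasmid of about 3.3 kb. It is a bacterial cloning intermediate rather than an expression vector. No promoter is annotated upstream of the ORF, and the insert sits between two attL-type recombination sites. The automated annotation labels these attL3 and a partial attL2; the catalogue entry does not specify the att site variants. The plasmid replicates at high copy in E. coli from a ColE1/pUC-type origin and is selected with spectinomycin through the aadA (SmR) aminoglycoside adenylyltransferase gene. This gene lies downstream of fragments of a class 1 integron Pc promoter and a gentamicin resistance gene. Short lacZα and lacI fragments are backbone remnants, and the rrnB T1 and T2 terminators lie upstream of the cloning region, where they likely insulate it from read-through transcription.

The KRAS coding sequence carries two substitutions. G12D is a well-known oncogenic, activating mutation. C185S replaces the cysteine of the C-terminal CAAX motif, which is the site of farnesylation, so the encoded protein is expected to be unable to undergo normal lipid modification and membrane targeting. The ORF retains its stop codon, so after LR recombination into a destination vector it can be expressed either as the native protein or with an N-terminal fusion tag, but not with C-terminal fusions. The destination vector supplies the promoter, tags and host-specific elements.
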