Addgene plasmid #83165: Hs.KRAS4b G12D/C185S
Purpose: Gateway ORF Entry clone of human KRAS4B [NM_004985.4 ] with stop codon (for native or N-terminal fusions), G12D/C185S mutation
Depositing lab: Dominic Esposito. Depositing organization: National Cancer Institute (NCI).
Backbone
  Vector backbone: pDonor-255
  Backbone size w/o insert (bp): 2693
  Vector type: Gateway Entry Clone
Growth in bacteria
  Bacterial resistance: Spectinomycin, 50 μg/mL
  Growth temperature: 37°C
  Growth strain: DH10B
  Copy number: High Copy
Gene/Insert
  Gene/Insert name: KRAS
  Species: H. sapiens (human)
  Insert size (bp): 567
  Mutation: G12D/C185S
  GenBank ID: NM_004985.4
  Entrez Gene: KRAS (a.k.a. 'C-K-RAS, C-K-RAS, CFC2, K-RAS2A, K-RAS2B, K-RAS4A, K-RAS4B, K-Ras, K-Ras 2, KI-RAS, KRAS1, KRAS2, NS, NS3, OES, RALD, RASK2, c-Ki-ras, c-Ki-ras2)
  Cloning method: Gateway Cloning
  Sequencing primers: 5′ M13F 23-mer (5'-CCCAGTCACGACGTTGTAAAACG); 3′ attLR 23-mer (5'-TAACATCAGAGATTTTGAGACAC)
Terms and licenses: Academic/Nonprofit Terms; Industry Terms: Not Available to Industry
How to cite: Hs.KRAS4b G12D/C185S was a gift from Dominic Esposito (Addgene plasmid # 83165 ; http://n2t.net/addgene:83165 ; RRID:Addgene_83165)
