>Addgene plasmid #83165 | Hs.KRAS4b G12D/C185S | addgene partial sequence | sequence record 159212 | M13pUC-Fwd 5'-CCCAGTCACGACGTTGTAAAACG-3'
AATTCGAGCTCGGTCCGAGGATCCGAAATAATGATTTTATTTTGACTGATAGTGACCTGTTCGTTGCAAC
AAATTGATAAGCAATGCTTTTTTATAATGCCAACTTTGTACAAAAAAGTTGGCACCATGACTGAATATAA
ACTTGTGGTAGTTGGAGCTGATGGCGTAGGCAAGAGTGCCTTGACGATACAGCTAATTCAGAATCATTTT
GTGGACGAATATGATCCAACAATAGAGGATTCCTACAGGAAGCAAGTAGTAATTGATGGAGAAACCTGTC
TCTTGGATATTCTCGACACAGCAGGTCAAGAGGAGTACAGTGCAATGAGGGACCAGTACATGAGGACTGG
GGAGGGCTTTCTTTGTGTATTTGCCATAAATAATACTAAATCATTTGAAGATATTCACCATTATAGAGAA
CAAATTAAAAGAGTTAAGGACTCTGAAGATGTACCTATGGTCCTAGTAGGAAATAAATGTGATTTGCCTT
CTAGAACAGTAGACACAAAACAGGCTCAGGACTTAGCAAGAAGTTATGGAATTCCTTTTATTGAAACATC
AGCAAAGACAAGACAGGGTGTTGATGATGCCTTCTATACATTAGTTCGAGAAATTCGAAAACATAAAGAA
AAGATGAGCAAAGATGGTAAAAAGAAGAAAAAGAAGTCAAAGACAAAGTCTGTAATTATGTAATCAACTT
TCTTGTACAAAGTTGGCATTATAGGAAAGCATTGCTTATCAATTTGTTGCAACGAACAGGTCACTATCAG
TCAAAATAAAATCATTATTTGCATGCAAGCTTAGATCCTCTAGACCAGCCAGGACAGAAATGCCTCGACT
TCGCTGCTACCCAAGGTTGCCGGGTGACGCACACCGTGGAAACGGATGAAGGCACGAACCCAGTGGACAT
AAGCCTGTTCGGTTCGTAAGCTGTA
